>Addgene plasmid #186578 | σ1-mCherry | addgene full sequence | sequence record 368432 | Addgene NGS Result
TAGTTATTAATAGTAATCAATTACGGGGTCATTAGTTCATAGCCCATATATGGAGTTCCGCGTTACATAA
CTTACGGTAAATGGCCCGCCTGGCTGACCGCCCAACGACCCCCGCCCATTGACGTCAATAATGACGTATG
TTCCCATAGTAACGCCAATAGGGACTTTCCATTGACGTCAATGGGTGGAGTATTTACGGTAAACTGCCCA
CTTGGCAGTACATCAAGTGTATCATATGCCAAGTACGCCCCCTATTGACGTCAATGACGGTAAATGGCCC
GCCTGGCATTATGCCCAGTACATGACCTTATGGGACTTTCCTACTTGGCAGTACATCTACGTATTAGTCA
TCGCTATTACCATGGTGATGCGGTTTTGGCAGTACATCAATGGGCGTGGATAGCGGTTTGACTCACGGGG
ATTTCCAAGTCTCCACCCCATTGACGTCAATGGGAGTTTGTTTTGGCACCAAAATCAACGGGACTTTCCA
AAATGTCGTAACAACTCCGCCCCATTGACGCAAATGGGCGGTAGGCGTGTACGGTGGGAGGTCTATATAA
GCAGAGCTGGTTTAGTGAACCGTCAGATCCGCTAGCGCTACCGGACTCAGATCTCGAGGCCACCATGATG
CGGTTCATGCTATTATTCAGCCGGCAGGGAAAACTGCGGCTGCAAAAATGGTACCTGGCCACTTCGGACA
AGGAACGGAAGAAGATGGTGCGCGAGCTCATGCAGGTTGTCCTGGCTCGAAAGCCCAAGATGTGCAGCTT
CCTGGAGTGGAGGGACCTCAAAGTTGTCTATAAGAGATATGCCAGCCTCTACTTCTGCTGCGCCATCGAG
GGCCAAGACAATGAGCTCATCACACTGGAGCTGATCCACCGATACGTGGAGCTCTTAGACAAATACTTTG
GCAGTGTGTGCGAGCTGGACATCATCTTCAACTTTGAGAAGGCCTACTTCATCCTGGATGAGTTTTTGAT
GGGGGGGGATGTCCAGGACACCTCCAAGAAGAGTGTGCTGAAAGCCATCGAGCAGGCTGACCTACTGCAA
GAGGAGGATGAGTCGCCACGGAGTGTGCTGGAGGAGATGGGTTTGGCATCCCGGGATCCACCGGTCGCCA
CCATGGTGAGCAAGGGCGAGGAGGATAACATGGCCATCATCAAGGAGTTCATGCGCTTCAAGGTGCACAT
GGAGGGCTCCGTGAACGGCCACGAGTTCGAGATCGAGGGCGAGGGCGAGGGCCGCCCCTACGAGGGCACC
CAGACCGCCAAGCTGAAGGTGACCAAGGGTGGCCCCCTGCCCTTCGCCTGGGACATCCTGTCCCCTCAGT
TCATGTACGGCTCCAAGGCCTACGTGAAGCACCCCGCCGACATCCCCGACTACTTGAAGCTGTCCTTCCC
CGAGGGCTTCAAGTGGGAGCGCGTGATGAACTTCGAGGACGGCGGCGTGGTGACCGTGACCCAGGACTCC
TCCCTGCAGGACGGCGAGTTCATCTACAAGGTGAAGCTGCGCGGCACCAACTTCCCCTCCGACGGCCCCG
TAATGCAGAAGAAGACCATGGGCTGGGAGGCCTCCTCCGAGCGGATGTACCCCGAGGACGGCGCCCTGAA
GGGCGAGATCAAGCAGAGGCTGAAGCTGAAGGACGGCGGCCACTACGACGCTGAGGTCAAGACCACCTAC
AAGGCCAAGAAGCCCGTGCAGCTGCCCGGCGCCTACAACGTCAACATCAAGTTGGACATCACCTCCCACA
ACGAGGACTACACCATCGTGGAACAGTACGAACGCGCCGAGGGCCGCCACTCCACCGGCGGCATGGACGA
GCTGTACAAGTAAGCGGCCGCGACTCTAGATCATAATCAGCCATACCACATTTGTAGAGGTTTTACTTGC
TTTAAAAAACCTCCCACACCTCCCCCTGAACCTGAAACATAAAATGAATGCAATTGTTGTTGTTAACTTG
TTTATTGCAGCTTATAATGGTTACAAATAAAGCAATAGCATCACAAATTTCACAAATAAAGCATTTTTTT
CACTGCATTCTAGTTGTGGTTTGTCCAAACTCATCAATGTATCTTAAGGCGTAAATTGTAAGCGTTAATA
TTTTGTTAAAATTCGCGTTAAATTTTTGTTAAATCAGCTCATTTTTTAACCAATAGGCCGAAATCGGCAA
AATCCCTTATAAATCAAAAGAATAGACCGAGATAGGGT
[37 nt withheld, positions 2209-2245]
AAAGAACGTGGACTCCAACGTCAAAGG
[49 nt withheld, positions 2273-2321]
T
[91 nt withheld, positions 2323-2413]
G
[124 nt withheld, positions 2415-2538]
CAGGTGGCACTTTTCGGGGAAATGTGCGCGGAACCCCTATTTGTTTATTTTTCTAAATACATTCAAATAT
GTATCCGCTCATGAGACAATAACCCTGATAAATGCTTCAATAATATTGAAAAAGGAAGAGTCCTGAGGCG
GAAAGAACCAGCTGTGGAATGTGTGTCAGTTAGGGTGTGGAAAGTCCCCAGGCTCCCCAGCAGGCAGAAG
TATGCAAAGCATGCATCTCAATTAGTCAGCAACCAGGTGTGGAAAGTCCCCAGGCTCCCCAGCAGGCAGA
AGTATGCAAAGCATGCATCTCAATTAGTCAGCAACCATAGTCCCGCCCCTAACTCCGCCCATCCCGCCCC
TAACTCCGCCCAGTTCCGCCCATTCTCCGCCCCATGGCTGACTAATTTTTTTTATTTATGCAGAGGCCGA
GGCCGCCTCGGCCTCTGAGCTATTCCAGAAGTAGTGAGGAGGCTTTTTTGGAGGCCTAGGCTTTTGCAAA
GATCGATCAAGAGACAGGATGAGGATCGTTTCGCATGATTGAACAAGATGGATTGCACGCAGGTTCTCCG
GCCGCTTGGGTGGAGAGGCTATTCGGCTATGACTGGGCACAACAGACAATCGGCTGCTCTGATGCCGCCG
TGTTCCGGCTGTCAGCGCAGGGGCGCCCGGTTCTTTTTGTCAAGACCGACCTGTCCGGTGCCCTGAATGA
ACTGCAAGACGAGGCAGCGCGGCTATCGTGGCTGGCCACGACGGGCGTTCCTTGCGCAGCTGTGCTCGAC
GTTGTCACTGAAGCGGGAAGGGACTGGCTGCTATTGGGCGAAGTGCCGGGGCAGGATCTCCTGTCATCTC
ACCTTGCTCCTGCCGAGAAAGTATCCATCATGGCTGATGCAATGCGGCGGCTGCATACGCTTGATCCGGC
TACCTGCCCATTCGACCACCAAGCGAAACATCGCATCGAGCGAGCACGTACTCGGATGGAAGCCGGTCTT
GTCGATCAGGATGATCTGGACGAAGAGCATCAGGGGCTCGCGCCAGCCGAACTGTTCGCCAGGCTCAAGG
CGAGCATGCCCGACGGCGAGGATCTCGTCGTGACCCATGGCGATGCCTGCTTGCCGAATATCATGGTGGA
AAATGGCCGCTTTTCTGGATTCATCGACTGTGGCCGGCTGGGTGTGGCGGACCGCTATCAGGACATAGCG
TTGGCTACCCGTGATATTGCTGAAGAGCTTGGCGGCGAATGGGCTGACCGCTTCCTCGTGCTTTACGGTA
TCGCCGCTCCCGATTCGCAGCGCATCGCCTTCTATCGCCTTCTTGACGAGTTCTTCTGAGCGGGACTCTG
GGGTTCGAAATGACCGACCAAGCGACGCCCAACCTGCCATCACGAGATTTCGATTCCACCGCCGCCTTCT
ATGAAAGGTTGGGCTTCGGAATCGTTTTCCGGGACGCCGGCTGGATGATCCTCCAGCGCGGGGATCTCAT
GCTGGAGTTCTTCGCCCACCCTAGGGGGAGGCTAACTGAAACACGGAAGGAGACAATACCGGAAGGAACC
CGCGCTATGACGGCAATAAAAAGACAGAATAAAACGCACGGTGTTGGGTCGTTTGTTCATAAACGCGGGG
TTCGGTCCCAGGGCTGGCACTCTGTCGATACCCCACCGAGACCCCATTGGGGCCAATACGCCCGCGTTTC
TTCCTTTTCCCCACCCCACCCCCCAAGTTCGGGTGAAGGCCCAGGGCTCGCAGCCAACGTCGGGGCGGCA
GGCCCTGCCATAGCCTCAGGTTACTCATATATACTTTAGATTGATTTAAAACTTCATTTTTAATTTAAAA
GGATCTAGGTGAAGATCCTTTTTGATAATCTCATGACCAAAATCCCTTAACGTGAGTTTTCGTTCCACTG
AGCGTCAGACCCCGTAGAAAAGATCAAAGGATCTTCTTGAGATCCTTTTTTTCTGCGCGTAATCTGCTGC
TTGCAAACAAAAAAACCACCGCTACCAGCGGTGGTTTGTTTGCCGGATCAAGAGCTACCAACTCTTTTTC
CGAAGGTAACTGGCTTCAGCAGAGCGCAGATACCAAATACTGTTCTTCTAGTGTAGCCGTAGTTAGGCCA
CCACTTCAAGAACTCTGTAGCACCGCCTACATACCTCGCTCTGCTAATCCTGTTACCAGTGGCTGCTGCC
AGTGGCGATAAGTCGTGTCTTACCGGGTTGGACTCAAGACGATAGTTACCGGATAAGGCGCAGCGGTCGG
GCTGAACGGGGGGTTCGTGCACACAGCCCAGCTTGGAGCGAACGACCTACACCGAACTGAGATACCTACA
GCGTGAGCTATGAGAAAGCGCCACGCTTCCCGAAGGGAGAAAGGCGGACAGGTATCCGGTAAGCGGCAGG
GTCGGAACAGGAGAGCGCACGAGGGAGCTTCCAGGGGGAAACGCCTGGTATCTTTATAGTCCTGTCGGGT
TTCGCCACCTCTGACTTGAGCGTCGATTTTTGTGATGCTCGTCAGGGGGGCGGAGCCTATGGAAAAACGC
CAGCAACGCGGCCTTTTTACGGTTCCTGGCCTTTTGCTGGCCTTTTGCTCACATGTTCTTTCCTGCGTTA
TCCCCTGATTCTGTGGATAACCGTATTACCGCCATGCAT
Features (pLannotate 1.2.2; 15 found; start..end, strand, type, name):
     61..364     +  enhancer       CMV enhancer: human cytomegalovirus immediate early enhancer
    365..568     +  promoter       CMV promoter: human cytomegalovirus (CMV) immediate early promoter
    591..618     +  misc_feature   MCS (fragment): multiple cloning site
    625..1098    +  CDS            AP1S1: AP1S1_HUMAN - Also known as AP19, CLAPS1. Experimental evidence at protein level: Swiss-Prot protein existence level 1. Subunit of clathrin-associated adaptor protein complex 1 that plays a role in protein sorting in the late-Golgi/trans-Golgi network (TGN) and/or endosomes. The AP complexes mediate both the recruitment of clathrin to membranes and the recognition of sorting signals within the cytosolic tails of transmembrane cargo molecules. From Homo sapiens (Human).
   1123..1830    +  CDS            mCherry: mCherry is a basic (constitutively fluorescent) red fluorescent protein published in 2004, derived from Discosoma sp.. It is reported to be a very rapidly-maturing monomer with low acid sensitivity.
   1849..1932    +  CDS            large T antigen (fragment): large T antigen from SV40 (simian virus 40)
   1955..2076    +  polyA_signal   SV40 poly(A) signal: SV40 polyadenylation signal
   2110..2538    -  rep_origin     f1 ori (sequence partly withheld): f1 bacteriophage origin of replication; arrow indicates direction of (+) strand synthesis
   2565..2669    +  promoter       AmpR promoter: bla
   2671..3028    +  promoter       SV40 promoter: SV40 enhancer and early promoter
   3063..3857    +  CDS            NeoR/KanR: aminoglycoside phosphotransferase from Tn5; aph(3')-II (or nptII); confers resistance to neomycin, kanamycin, and G418 (Geneticin®)
   3878..4030    +  CDS            ble (fragment): BLE_KLEPN - Experimental evidence at protein level: Swiss-Prot protein existence level 1. Binding protein with a strong affinity to the bleomycin family of antibiotics. Binds to CL990; an antimitotic-antibiotic compound. From Klebsiella pneumoniae.
   4089..4136    +  polyA_signal   HSV TK poly(A) signal: herpes simplex virus thymidine kinase polyadenylation signal (Cole and Stacy, 1985)
   4227..4243    -  polyA_signal   bGH poly(A) signal (fragment): bovine growth hormone polyadenylation signal
   4465..5053    +  rep_origin     ori: high-copy-number ColE1/pMB1/pBR322/pUC origin of replication
