[The description below was written by a language model from this plasmid's Addgene catalogue record and pLannotate feature annotations shown in this document.]
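Description:
σ1-mCherry is a 5,167 bp mammalian expression plasmid built on the Clontech pmCherry-N1 backbone, designed to express the human AP1S1 protein (the sigma-1A subunit of the adaptor protein 1 complex) as a fusion with the red fluorescent protein mCherry. The 474 bp AP1S1 coding sequence was inserted between the XhoI and BamHI sites of the multiple cloning site, both of which are retained. This places it downstream of the human cytomegalovirus immediate early enhancer and promoter and upstream of the mCherry coding sequence, so that mCherry sits at the C terminus of the insert after a short linker. Transcripts are terminated by the SV40 polyadenylation signal.

The plasmid is propagated in E. coli through a high-copy ColE1/pUC-type origin and also carries an f1 phage origin. A single Tn5 aminoglycoside phosphotransferase gene (NeoR/KanR) serves in both hosts. A bacterial bla-type promoter drives it for kanamycin selection in bacteria, and the adjacent SV40 enhancer/early promoter drives it for G418 selection in mammalian cells, with the HSV TK polyadenylation signal following the cassette. The short large T antigen, ble and bGH poly(A) fragments in the annotation are partial matches, most likely to backbone sequence rather than functional elements.

AP1S1 is the small subunit of the clathrin-associated AP-1 complex, which acts in protein sorting at the trans-Golgi network and endosomes by recruiting clathrin and recognising cargo sorting signals. The construct therefore provides a constitutively expressed fluorescent marker for following AP-1 in transfected mammalian cells. The associated publication concerns clathrin recruitment to intracellular membranes and vesicle formation.
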