Addgene plasmid #186578: σ1-mCherry
Purpose: Expression of adaptor protein 1 (AP1) sigma subunit AP1S1 tagged with mCherry
Depositing lab: Stephen Royle. Depositing organization: University of Warwick. Publication: Recruitment of clathrin to intracellular membranes is sufficient for vesicle formation. Kuey C, Sittewelle M, Larocque G, Hernandez-Gonzalez M, Royle SJ. Elife. 2022 Jul 19;11. pii: 78929. doi: 10.7554/eLife.78929. PubMed 35852853.
Backbone
  Vector backbone: pmCherry-N1
  Backbone manufacturer: Clontech
  Total vector size (bp): 5167
  Vector type: Mammalian Expression
  Selectable markers: Neomycin (select with G418)
Growth in bacteria
  Bacterial resistance: Kanamycin, 50 μg/mL
  Growth temperature: 37°C
  Growth strain: DH5alpha
  Copy number: High Copy
Gene/Insert
  Gene/Insert name: AP1S1 (alt name: AP-1 complex subunit sigma-1A)
  Species: H. sapiens (human)
  Insert size (bp): 474
  Entrez Gene: AP1S1 (a.k.a. AP19, CLAPS1, EKV3, MEDNIK, SIGMA1A)
  Promoter: CMV
  Tag / fusion protein: mCherry (C terminal on insert)
  Cloning method: Restriction Enzyme; 5′ cloning site XhoI (not destroyed); 3′ cloning site BamHI (not destroyed)
  Sequencing primers: 5′ 5CMV
Terms and licenses: Academic/Nonprofit Terms; Industry Terms: Not Available to Industry
How to cite: σ1-mCherry was a gift from Stephen Royle (Addgene plasmid # 186578 ; http://n2t.net/addgene:186578 ; RRID:Addgene_186578)
